Addgene plasmid #109092: NK612
Purpose: Reporter gene expression in S. rosetta
Depositing lab: Nicole King. Depositing organization: University of California, Berkeley. Publication: Transfection of choanoflagellates illuminates their cell biology and the ancestry of animal septins. Booth DS, Szmidt-Middleton H, King N. Mol Biol Cell. 2018 Dec 1;29(25):3026-3038. doi: 10.1091/mbc.E18-08-0514. Epub 2018 Oct 3. PubMed 30281390.
Backbone
  Vector backbone: pDSB_0057
  Vector type: Choanoflagellate Expression
Growth in bacteria
  Bacterial resistance: Ampicillin, 100 μg/mL
  Growth temperature: 37°C
  Growth strain: DH5alpha
  Copy number: High Copy
Gene/Insert
  Gene/Insert name: Lifeact-mCherry (alt name: pActAvrII_Lifeact-mCherry)
  Species: Synthetic
  Cloning method: Restriction Enzyme; 5′ cloning site unknown (unknown if destroyed); 3′ cloning site unknown (unknown if destroyed)
Terms and licenses: Academic/Nonprofit Terms; Industry Terms: Not Available to Industry
Depositor comments: pDSB_0058 . Please visit https://www.biorxiv.org/content/early/2018/06/09/343111 for bioRxiv preprint.
How to cite: NK612 was a gift from Nicole King (Addgene plasmid # 109092 ; http://n2t.net/addgene:109092 ; RRID:Addgene_109092)
