[The description below was written by a language model from this plasmid's Addgene catalogue record and pLannotate feature annotations shown in this document.]
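Description:
NK612 (also recorded as pDSB_0058, with the insert alternatively named pActAvrII_Lifeact-mCherry) is a 4.3 kb choanoflagellate expression plasmid built on the pDSB_0057 backbone and intended for reporter gene expression in Salpingoeca rosetta. In E. coli it behaves as a standard pUC-type cloning vector: it carries a high-copy ColE1/pUC origin of replication and a β-lactamase gene under its own promoter for ampicillin selection. Remnants of the pUC lineage are scattered through the sequence, including the CAP binding site, lac promoter and operator, fragments of lacI, lacZα and the pUC18/19 multiple cloning site, and short pieces of the pBR322 bom and rop regions. These are backbone leftovers and are not part of the eukaryotic expression cassette.

The payload is a synthetic Lifeact-mCherry fusion. Lifeact is a short actin-binding peptide widely used to label filamentous actin in living cells, and fusing it to the monomeric red fluorescent protein mCherry gives a marker of the actin cytoskeleton. Only the mCherry coding sequence is picked up by the automated annotation. The Lifeact segment is not annotated, nor is the roughly 750 bp between the lac operator and mCherry or the short stretch downstream of it, regions where host-specific regulatory sequences would be expected. The alternative name suggests an actin-derived promoter, but the record does not explicitly state the promoter or the 3′ regulatory element, and the cloning sites are listed as unknown. No selectable marker for the choanoflagellate host is annotated. The record supports its use in transfection of S. rosetta for fluorescent reporter expression and cell-biological imaging.
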