Features (pLannotate 1.2.2; 12 found; start..end, strand, type, name):
     98..202     +  promoter       AmpR promoter: bla
    203..1063    +  CDS            AmpR: β-lactamase; bla; confers resistance to ampicillin, carbenicillin, and related antibiotics
   1234..1822    +  rep_origin     ori: high-copy-number ColE1/pMB1/pBR322/pUC origin of replication
   2005..2097    +  CDS            lacI (fragment): lac repressor; lacI; The lac repressor binds to the lac operator to inhibit transcription in E. coli. This inhibition can be relieved by adding lactose or isopropyl-β-D-thiogalactopyranoside (IPTG).
   2110..2131    +  protein_bind   CAP binding site: CAP binding activates transcription in the presence of cAMP. E. coli catabolite activator protein
   2146..2176    +  promoter       lac promoter: promoter for the E. coli lac operon
   2184..2200    +  protein_bind   lac operator: The lac repressor binds to the lac operator to inhibit transcription in E. coli. This inhibition can be relieved by adding lactose or isopropyl-β-D-thiogalactopyranoside (IPTG). lac repressor encoded by lacI
   2968..3675    +  CDS            mCherry: mCherry is a basic (constitutively fluorescent) red fluorescent protein published in 2004, derived from Discosoma sp.. It is reported to be a very rapidly-maturing monomer with low acid sensitivity.
   3883..3915    -  misc_feature   MCS (fragment): pUC18/19 multiple cloning site
   3912..4069    +  CDS            lacZα (fragment): LacZα fragment of β-galactosidase; lacZ fragment
   4075..4174    -  misc_feature   bom (fragment): basis of mobility region from pBR322
   4276..3       -  CDS            rop (fragment) (across the origin): Rop protein, which maintains plasmids at low copy number; rop
>Addgene plasmid #109092 | NK612 | addgene full sequence | sequence record 210507 | Addgene NGS Result
GAGACGAAAGGGCCTCGTGATACGCCTATTTTTATAGGTTAATGTCATGATAATAATGGTTTCTTAGACG
TCAGGTGGCACTTTTCGGGGAAATGTGCGCGGAACCCCTATTTGTTTATTTTTCTAAATACATTCAAATA
TGTATCCGCTCATGAGACAATAACCCTGATAAATGCTTCAATAATATTGAAAAAGGAAGAGTATGAGTAT
TCAACATTTCCGTGTCGCCCTTATTCCCTTTTTTGCGGCATTTTGCCTTCCTGTTTTTGCTCACCCAGAA
ACGCTGGTGAAAGTAAAAGATGCTGAAGATCAGTTGGGTGCACGAGTGGGTTACATCGAACTGGATCTCA
ACAGCGGTAAGATCCTTGAGAGTTTTCGCCCCGAAGAACGTTTTCCAATGATGAGCACTTTTAAAGTTCT
GCTATGTGGCGCGGTATTATCCCGTATTGACGCCGGGCAAGAGCAACTCGGTCGCCGCATACACTATTCT
CAGAATGACTTGGTTGAGTACTCACCAGTCACAGAAAAGCATCTTACGGATGGCATGACAGTAAGAGAAT
TATGCAGTGCTGCCATAACCATGAGTGATAACACTGCGGCCAACTTACTTCTGACAACGATCGGAGGACC
GAAGGAGCTAACCGCTTTTTTGCACAACATGGGGGATCATGTAACTCGCCTTGATCGTTGGGAACCGGAG
CTGAATGAAGCCATACCAAACGACGAGCGTGACACCACGATGCCTGTAGCAATGGCAACAACGTTGCGCA
AACTATTAACTGGCGAACTACTTACTCTAGCTTCCCGGCAACAATTAATAGACTGGATGGAGGCGGATAA
AGTTGCAGGACCACTTCTGCGCTCGGCCCTTCCGGCTGGCTGGTTTATTGCTGATAAATCTGGAGCCGGT
GAGCGTGGGTCTCGCGGTATCATTGCAGCACTGGGGCCAGATGGTAAGCCCTCCCGTATCGTAGTTATCT
ACACGACGGGGAGTCAGGCAACTATGGATGAACGAAATAGACAGATCGCTGAGATAGGTGCCTCACTGAT
TAAGCATTGGTAACTGTCAGACCAAGTTTACTCATATATACTTTAGATTGATTTAAAACTTCATTTTTAA
TTTAAAAGGATCTAGGTGAAGATCCTTTTTGATAATCTCATGACCAAAATCCCTTAACGTGAGTTTTCGT
TCCACTGAGCGTCAGACCCCGTAGAAAAGATCAAAGGATCTTCTTGAGATCCTTTTTTTCTGCGCGTAAT
CTGCTGCTTGCAAACAAAAAAACCACCGCTACCAGCGGTGGTTTGTTTGCCGGATCAAGAGCTACCAACT
CTTTTTCCGAAGGTAACTGGCTTCAGCAGAGCGCAGATACCAAATACTGTTCTTCTAGTGTAGCCGTAGT
TAGGCCACCACTTCAAGAACTCTGTAGCACCGCCTACATACCTCGCTCTGCTAATCCTGTTACCAGTGGC
TGCTGCCAGTGGCGATAAGTCGTGTCTTACCGGGTTGGACTCAAGACGATAGTTACCGGATAAGGCGCAG
CGGTCGGGCTGAACGGGGGGTTCGTGCACACAGCCCAGCTTGGAGCGAACGACCTACACCGAACTGAGAT
ACCTACAGCGTGAGCTATGAGAAAGCGCCACGCTTCCCGAAGGGAGAAAGGCGGACAGGTATCCGGTAAG
CGGCAGGGTCGGAACAGGAGAGCGCACGAGGGAGCTTCCAGGGGGAAACGCCTGGTATCTTTATAGTCCT
GTCGGGTTTCGCCACCTCTGACTTGAGCGTCGATTTTTGTGATGCTCGTCAGGGGGGCGGAGCCTATGGA
AAAACGCCAGCAACGCGGCCTTTTTACGGTTCCTGGCCTTTTGCTGGCCTTTTGCTCACATGTTCTTTCC
TGCGTTATCCCCTGATTCTGTGGATAACCGTATTACCGCCTTTGAGTGAGCTGATACCGCTCGCCGCAGC
CGAACGACCGAGCGCAGCGAGTCAGTGAGCGAGGAAGCGGAAGAGCGCCCAATACGCAAACCGCCTCTCC
CCGCGCGTTGGCCGATTCATTAATGCAGCTGGCACGACAGGTTTCCCGACTGGAAAGCGGGCAGTGAGCG
CAACGCAATTAATGTGAGTTAGCTCACTCATTAGGCACCCCAGGCTTTACACTTTATGCTTCCGGCTCGT
ATGTTGTGTGGAATTGTGAGCGGATAACAATTTCACACAGGAAACAGCTATGACCATGATTACGCCAAGC
TTGTAACAAACTGCCCTGCACCTCGTCTGCCACCTCGGTTGCCACCTTGTCCTCGTTCCCCACCACCTTG
TCCTCGTCCGCTGCCAGCATCGCGATCAGCGTGCTTGCGCTTGGCGCTGCTGCTGCCGGACTTCCCGTTA
TCGGCCATACTTTTTGTGGTGTTTCCAGGCGAGATGCGCTGTTGGCAAAGCAAAATGGCAAAACGGCCTT
TGCCACACGCCATCCTCGCCTCACCTCGACGTGCGGCTTTCCTAAACAGGAAACCTGACGAAACGAATTG
AGCGCATTGGCACACGTGTGCTGTGCGCTTTGTGTCGCTGCATGCTATCCACCACGCACCACCCAATCAG
TCCAACTGTGACGTGTCACGCCTAGGCGAAAAAGCGGCGAGAGCGCCAAAGCAAACGCCAAACAAAAACC
AAAGAAGAGCAAACGCAGCGAACTGATGTGAGACAAGGGGGCGGTGCAATGCGTCACTGAACGTGCAAAA
GCCAAAAACAACCAAGAAGCAGCTGCACAACACAACAACAACAACAACAACAACAACACCTTGTTGTCGC
AGCTCTACGTTTGGCATTTTCCTGTTGTTCTCTCTTGCGATCAGTCCGTGTCTCTTTTCTCCCCCTTTTC
CCAGACCACAACCACAAAACAACCAGCCATGGGTGTTGCTGACCTTATTAAGAAATTCGAGTCTATCTCC
AAGGAAGAGGGCGGTAGCGGTGGATCTATGGTCTCCAAGGGCGAGGAGGACAACATGGCTATCATCAAGG
AGTTCATGCGCTTCAAGGTCCACATGGAGGGCTCCGTCAACGGCCACGAGTTCGAGATCGAGGGCGAGGG
CGAGGGCCGCCCCTACGAGGGCACCCAGACCGCCAAGCTCAAGGTGACGAAGGGCGGCCCCCTCCCCTTC
GCCTGGGACATCCTCTCCCCCCAGTTCATGTACGGCTCCAAGGCTTACGTCAAGCACCCCGCCGACATCC
CCGACTACCTCAAGCTCTCCTTCCCCGAGGGCTTCAAGTGGGAGCGCGTCATGAACTTCGAGGACGGCGG
CGTCGTCACCGTCACCCAGGACTCCTCTCTTCAGGACGGCGAGTTCATCTACAAGGTCAAGCTGCGCGGC
ACCAACTTCCCCTCCGACGGCCCCGTCATGCAGAAGAAGACGATGGGTTGGGAGGCTTCCTCCGAGCGCA
TGTACCCCGAGGACGGCGCCCTCAAGGGCGAGATCAAGCAGCGCCTCAAGCTCAAGGACGGCGGCCACTA
CGACGCCGAGGTCAAGACCACCTACAAGGCCAAGAAGCCCGTCCAGCTCCCCGGCGCCTACAACGTCAAC
ATCAAGCTCGACATCACCTCCCACAACGAGGACTACACTATCGTTGAGCAGTATGAGCGTGCCGAGGGTC
GTCACAGCACGGGCGGTATGGACGAGCTTTACAAGTCTTAAGCGCCTCGTTGGTCATTGCCACCTTGTTG
CCTCTTTTGCTGTTGTCCTCGTGTCGACGCGTGCCACGTGCGCTTGTTGTGAGTTGATTCTGCTTCTTGT
GCACGTCATGCCGAGCCCTTGGGCCCCGCAATAAACCCACTATGCCAGTGTAACTATCCTTCCCCCCAAT
GTATAACTGTGACGATCAATGAGCGGTGCCCGTCTAGAGGATCCCCGGGTACCGAGCTCGAATTCACTGG
CCGTCGTTTTACAACGTCGTGACTGGGAAAACCCTGGCGTTACCCAACTTAATCGCCTTGCAGCACATCC
CCCTTTCGCCAGCTGGCGTAATAGCGAAGAGGCCCGCACCGATCGCCCTTCCCAACAGTTGCGCAGCCTG
AATGGCGAATGGCGCCTGATGCGGTATTTTCTCCTTACGCATCTGTGCGGTATTTCACACCGCATATGGT
GCACTCTCAGTACAATCTGCTCTGATGCCGCATAGTTAAGCCAGCCCCGACACCCGCCAACACCCGCTGA
CGCGCCCTGACGGGCTTGTCTGCTCCCGGCATCCGCTTACAGACAAGCTGTGACCGTCTCCGGGAGCTGC
ATGTGTCAGAGGTTTTCACCGTCATCACCGAAACGCGC
